Addgene plasmid #241197: T2A-mCherry-P2A-NTRv2-pA-ORF-2
Purpose: Middle entry vector for mini-Golden subcloning platform; mCherry; NTR-v2
Depositing lab: Junsu Kang. Depositing organization: University of Wisconsin, Madison. Publication: Advancing knock-in approaches for robust genome editing in zebrafish. Rodriguez-Parks A, Beezley EG, Manna S, Silaban I, Almutawa SI, Cao S, Ahmed H, Guyer M, Baker S, Richards MP, Kang J. Biol Open. 2026 Feb 2:bio.062472. doi: 10.1242/bio.062472. PubMed 41630603.
Backbone
  Vector backbone: pU6a:sgRNA#49
  Vector type: Mini-Golden
Growth in bacteria
  Bacterial resistance: Spectinomycin, 50 μg/mL
  Growth temperature: 37°C
  Growth strain: DH5alpha
  Copy number: Unknown
Gene/Insert
  Gene/Insert name: mCherry; NTR-v2
  Species: Synthetic
  Mutation: TCGC linker
  Cloning method: Restriction Enzyme; 5′ cloning site Unknown (unknown if destroyed); 3′ cloning site Unknown (unknown if destroyed)
Terms and licenses: Academic/Nonprofit Terms; Industry Terms: Not Available to Industry
How to cite: T2A-mCherry-P2A-NTRv2-pA-ORF-2 was a gift from Junsu Kang (Addgene plasmid # 241197 ; http://n2t.net/addgene:241197 ; RRID:Addgene_241197)
