[The description below was written by a language model from this plasmid's Addgene catalogue record and pLannotate feature annotations shown in this document.]
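Description:
T2A-mCherry-P2A-NTRv2-pA-ORF-2 is a 4.2 kb middle entry vector for the mini-Golden subcloning platform, a modular assembly system associated with work on knock-in genome editing in zebrafish. It is built on the pU6a:sgRNA#49 backbone and is propagated in E. coli through a high-copy ColE1/pUC-type origin. Selection is by spectinomycin, conferred by the aadA (SmR) aminoglycoside adenylyltransferase gene. Annotated fragments of a class 1 integron Pc promoter and a gentamicin acetyltransferase gene lie just upstream of it and are probably remnants of the integron-derived resistance cassette. Short lacI and lacZα fragments and rrnB T1/T2 terminators are also backbone remnants.

The payload is a promoterless, synthetic polycistronic cassette. As the name indicates, a T2A peptide precedes mCherry, a monomeric red fluorescent protein, and a P2A peptide then links it to NTR-v2, a nitroreductase that the annotation software matches to Salmonella NfsB. The cassette ends in an SV40 polyadenylation signal, although this feature is annotated on the opposite strand to the coding sequences. The 2A elements themselves were not picked up in the feature table, but gaps before mCherry and between the two coding sequences are consistent with them. Because no promoter is present, the leading T2A suggests that the cassette is meant to be fused in frame behind an endogenous coding sequence. The host gene's transcription would then yield separate mCherry and nitroreductase proteins. The "ORF-2" suffix and the recorded TCGC linker most likely specify the reading-frame variant, though the record does not explain this, and the cloning sites are listed as unknown.

Nitroreductases convert prodrugs into cytotoxic products, so a knock-in allele built from this module would typically allow both fluorescent labelling and inducible ablation of the expressing cells.
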