Features (pLannotate 1.2.2; 12 found; start..end, strand, type, name):
     99..803     +  CDS            mCherry: mCherry is a basic (constitutively fluorescent) red fluorescent protein published in 2004, derived from Discosoma sp.. It is reported to be a very rapidly-maturing monomer with low acid sensitivity.
    870..1520    +  CDS            nfsB: NFSB_SALTY - Also known as nfnB From Salmonella typhimurium (strain LT2 / SGSC1412 / ATCC 700720).
   1537..1554    -  promoter       T7 promoter (fragment): promoter for bacteriophage T7 RNA polymerase
   1559..1693    -  polyA_signal   SV40 poly(A) signal: SV40 polyadenylation signal
   1868..1891    +  promoter       Pc promoter (fragment): intI1 (promoter lies within the coding sequence); class 1 integron promoter
   2067..2123    +  CDS            GmR (fragment): gentamycin acetyltransferase; aacC1; confers resistance to gentamycin
   2130..2921    +  CDS            SmR: aminoglycoside adenylyltransferase (Murphy, 1985); aadA; confers resistance to spectinomycin and streptomycin
   3014..3602    +  rep_origin     ori: high-copy-number ColE1/pMB1/pBR322/pUC origin of replication
   3785..3877    +  CDS            lacI (fragment): lac repressor; lacI; The lac repressor binds to the lac operator to inhibit transcription in E. coli. This inhibition can be relieved by adding lactose or isopropyl-β-D-thiogalactopyranoside (IPTG).
   3932..3959    -  terminator     rrnB T2 terminator: transcription terminator T2 from the E. coli rrnB gene
   4091..4134    +  terminator     rrnB T1 terminator: Escherichia coli rrnB; transcription terminator T1 from the E. coli rrnB gene
   4181..17      -  CDS            lacZα (fragment) (across the origin): LacZα fragment of β-galactosidase; lacZ fragment
>Addgene plasmid #241197 | T2A-mCherry-P2A-NTRv2-pA-ORF-2 | addgene full sequence | sequence record 482023 | Addgene NGS Result
GTAAAACGACGGCCAGTCTTAAGCTCGGGCCCGGTCTCTTCGCCGAGGGCAGAGGCAGTCTGCTGACATG
CGGTGACGTGGAAGAGAATCCCGGCCCTGTGAGCAAGGGCGAGGAGGACAACATGGCCATCATCAAGGAG
TTCATGCGCTTCAAGGTGCACATGGAGGGCTCCGTGAACGGCCACGAGTTCGAGATCGAGGGCGAGGGCG
AGGGCCGCCCCTACGAGGGCACCCAGACCGCCAAGCTGAAGGTGACCAAGGGCGGCCCCCTGCCCTTCGC
CTGGGACATCCTGTCCCCTCAGTTCATGTACGGCTCCAAGGCCTACGTGAAGCACCCCGCCGACATCCCC
GACTACTTGAAGCTGTCCTTCCCCGAGGGCTTCAAGTGGGAGCGCGTGATGAACTTCGAGGACGGCGGCG
TGGTGACCGTGACCCAGGACTCCTCCCTGCAGGACGGCGAGTTCATCTACAAGGTGAAGCTGCGCGGCAC
CAACTTCCCCTCCGACGGCCCCGTAATGCAGAAGAAGACCATGGGCTGGGAGGCCTCCTCCGAGCGGATG
TACCCCGAGGACGGCGCCCTGAAGGGCGAGATCAAGCAGAGGCTGAAGCTGAAGGACGGCGGCCACTACG
ACGCCGAGGTCAAGACCACCTACAAGGCCAAGAAGCCCGTGCAGCTGCCCGGCGCCTACAACGTCAACAT
CAAGCTGGACATCACCTCCCACAACGAGGACTACACCATCGTGGAACAGTACGAGCGCGCCGAGGGCCGC
CACTCCACCGGCGGCATGGACGAGCTGTACAAGGGAAGCGGAGCTACTAACTTCAGCCTGCTGAAGCAGG
CTGGAGACGTGGAGGAGAACCCCGGGCCTATGACTATTGTTCAAGCTGCCCAATCCCGCTACTCCACCAA
AGCCTTTGATGCTTCGCGCAAATTGCCTGAAGAGAAAGTCGCGGCAGTGAAAGAGTTAATCCGCATGAGT
GCGTCCAGTGTCAACTCGCAACCTTGGCATTTTATTGTCGCGAGCAGTGAAGAGGGAAAAGCGCGCATCG
CCAAAGCAACACAAGGTGGTTTTGCTGCTAATGAGCGCAAGATTTTGGATGCTTCTCACGTTGTGGTGTT
CTGCGCCAAAACGGCGATTGATGAAGCGTACCTACTCGACCTTTTGGAAAGCGAAGACAAAGATGGCCGC
TACGCCGATGTCGAAGCAAAAAATGGCATGCACGCTGGTCGTTCATTTTTCGTCAACATGCACCGCTTTG
ACTTGAAAGACGCGCATCACTGGATGGAAAAGCAAGTTTACCTCAATGTGGGGACGCTGCTATTGGGTGC
TTCTGCGATGGAGATCGACGCGGTGCCAATTGAAGGCTTCGATGCCAAGGTGCTTGATGAGGAGTTTGGT
CTGCGTGAGAAGGGCTTTACCAGCGTGGTGATTGTGCCGCTGGGTTACCATAGCGAAGACGATTTTAATG
CTAAGCTGCCAAAATCACGTTGGTCAGCAGAGACTGTTTTTACCGAAATCTAACTCGAGTCTAGAACTAT
AGTGAGTCGTATTACGTAGATCCAGACATGATAAGATACATTGATGAGTTTGGACAAACCACAACTAGAA
TGCAGTGAAAAAAATGCTTTATTTGTGAAATTTGTGATGCTATTGCTTTATTTGTAACCATTATAAGCTG
CAATAAACAAGTTAACAACAACAATTGCATTCATTTTATGTTTCAGGTTCAGGGGGAGGTGTGGGAGGTT
TTTTAATTCCTCAAGAGACCTCTAGACCAGCCAGGACAGAAATGCCTCGACTTCGCTGCTACCCAAGGTT
GCCGGGTGACGCACACCGTGGAAACGGATGAAGGCACGAACCCAGTGGACATAAGCCTGTTCGGTTCGTA
AGCTGTAATGCAAGTAGCGTATGCGCTCACGCAACTGGTCCAGAACCTTGACCGAACGCAGCGGTGGTAA
CGGCGCAGTGGCGGTTTTCATGGCTTGTTATGACTGTTTTTTTGGGGTACAGTCTATGCCTCGGGCATCC
AAGCAGCAAGCGCGTTACGCCGTGGGTCGATGTTTGATGTTATGGAGCAGCAACGATGTTACGCAGCAGG
GCAGTCGCCCTAAAACAAAGTTAAACATTATGAGGGAAGCGGTGATCGCCGAAGTATCGACTCAACTATC
AGAGGTAGTTGGCGTCATCGAGCGCCATCTCGAACCGACGTTGCTGGCCGTACATTTGTACGGCTCCGCA
GTGGATGGCGGCCTGAAGCCACACAGTGATATTGATTTGCTGGTTACGGTGACCGTAAGGCTTGATGAAA
CAACGCGGCGAGCTTTGATCAACGACCTTTTGGAAACTTCGGCTTCCCCTGGAGAGAGCGAGATTCTCCG
CGCTGTAGAAGTCACCATTGTTGTGCACGACGACATCATTCCGTGGCGTTATCCAGCTAAGCGCGAACTG
CAATTTGGAGAATGGCAGCGCAATGACATTCTTGCAGGTATCTTCGAGCCAGCCACGATCGACATTGATC
TGGCTATCTTGCTGACAAAAGCAAGAGAACATAGCGTTGCCTTGGTAGGTCCAGCGGCGGAGGAACTCTT
TGATCCGGTTCCTGAACAGGATCTATTTGAGGCGCTAAATGAAACCTTAACGCTATGGAACTCGCCGCCC
GACTGGGCTGGCGATGAGCGAAATGTAGTGCTTACGTTGTCCCGCATTTGGTACAGCGCAGTAACCGGCA
AAATCGCGCCGAAGGATGTCGCTGCCGACTGGGCAATGGAGCGCCTGCCGGCCCAGTATCAGCCCGTCAT
ACTTGAAGCTAGACAGGCTTATCTTGGACAAGAAGAAGATCGCTTGGCCTCGCGCGCAGATCAGTTGGAA
GAATTTGTCCACTACGTGAAAGGCGAGATCACCAAGGTAGTCGGCAAATAACCCTCGAGCCACCCATGAC
CAAAATCCCTTAACGTGAGTTACGCGTCGTTCCACTGAGCGTCAGACCCCGTAGAAAAGATCAAAGGATC
TTCTTGAGATCCTTTTTTTCTGCGCGTAATCTGCTGCTTGCAAACAAAAAAACCACCGCTACCAGCGGTG
GTTTGTTTGCCGGATCAAGAGCTACCAACTCTTTTTCCGAAGGTAACTGGCTTCAGCAGAGCGCAGATAC
CAAATACTGTTCTTCTAGTGTAGCCGTAGTTAGGCCACCACTTCAAGAACTCTGTAGCACCGCCTACATA
CCTCGCTCTGCTAATCCTGTTACCAGTGGCTGCTGCCAGTGGCGATAAGTCGTGTCTTACCGGGTTGGAC
TCAAGACGATAGTTACCGGATAAGGCGCAGCGGTCGGGCTGAACGGGGGGTTCGTGCACACAGCCCAGCT
TGGAGCGAACGACCTACACCGAACTGAGATACCTACAGCGTGAGCTATGAGAAAGCGCCACGCTTCCCGA
AGGGAGAAAGGCGGACAGGTATCCGGTAAGCGGCAGGGTCGGAACAGGAGAGCGCACGAGGGAGCTTCCA
GGGGGAAACGCCTGGTATCTTTATAGTCCTGTCGGGTTTCGCCACCTCTGACTTGAGCGTCGATTTTTGT
GATGCTCGTCAGGGGGGCGGAGCCTATGGAAAAACGCCAGCAACGCGGCCTTTTTACGGTTCCTGGCCTT
TTGCTGGCCTTTTGCTCACATGTTCTTTCCTGCGTTATCCCCTGATTCTGTGGATAACCGTATTACCGCC
TTTGAGTGAGCTGATACCGCTCGCCGCAGCCGAACGACCGAGCGCAGCGAGTCAGTGAGCGAGGAAGCGG
AAGAGCGCCCAATACGCAAACCGCCTCTCCCCGCGCGTTGGCCGATTCATTAATGCAGCTGGCACGACAG
GTTTCCCGACTGGAAAGCGGGCAGTGAGCGCAACGCAATTAATACGCGTACCGCTAGCCAGGAAGAGTTT
GTAGAAACGCAAAAAGGCCATCCGTCAGGATGGCCTTCTGCTTAGTTTGATGCCTGGCAGTTTATGGCGG
GCGTCCTGCCCGCCACCCTCCGGGCCGTTGCTTCACAACGTTCAAATCCGCTCCCGGCGGATTTGTCCTA
CTCAGGAGAGCGTTCACCGACAAACAACAGATAAAACGAAAGGCCCAGTCTTCCGACTGAGCCTTTCGTT
TTATTTGATGCCTGGCAGTTCCCTACTCTCGCGTTAACGCTAGCATGGATGTTTTCCCAGTCACGACGTT
